>Addgene plasmid #161150 | pDONR221-SLC26A10_STOP | addgene full sequence | sequence record 357007 | Addgene NGS Result
CAAATAATGATTTTATTTTGACTGATAGTGACCTGTTCGTTGCAACACATTGATGAGCAATGCTTTTTTA
TAATGCCAACTTTGTACAAAAAAGCAGGCTCCACCATGCGCCTGGACCTGGCCTCCCTGATGTCTGCCCC
AAAGAGCCTGGGCTCCGCCTTCAAGTCTTGGAGGCTGGATAAGGCACCAAGCCCACAGCACACCTTCCCA
TCCACATCTATCCCAGGAATGGCCTTTGCCCTGCTGGCAAGCGTGCCACCCGTGTTCGGCCTGTACACCT
CCTTCTTTCCCGTGCTGATCTATTCTCTGCTGGGAACAGGCCGCCACCTGTCCACCGGCACATTTGCCAT
CCTGTCTCTGATGACCGGAAGCGCCGTGGAGCGGCTGGTGCCTGAGCCACTGGTGGGCAACCTGTCTGGC
ATCGAGAAGGAGCAGCTGGACGCACAGAGGGTGGGAGTGGCAGCAGCCGTGGCCTTTGGCTCCGGCGCCC
TGATGCTGGGCATGTTCGTGCTGCAGCTGGGCGTGCTGTCCACCTTTCTGTCTGAGCCCGTGGTGAAGGC
CCTGACATCCGGAGCCGCCCTGCACGTGCTGCTGAGCCAGCTGCCATCCCTGCTGGGCCTGTCTCTGCCC
AGACAGATCGGCTGCTTCTCCCTGTTTAAGACCCTGGCCTCTCTGCTGACAGCCCTGCCAAGGAGCTCCC
CTGCAGAGCTGACCATCTCTGCCCTGAGCCTGGCCCTGCTGGTGCCTGTGAAGGAGCTGAACGTGCGGTT
CAGAGACAGGCTGCCCACACCTATCCCAGGAGAGGTGGTGCTGGTGCTGCTGGCAAGCGTGCTGTGCTTC
ACCTCTAGCGTGGATACAAGATACCAGGTGCAGATCGTGGGACTGCTGCCAGGAGGATTTCCACAGCCTC
TGCTGCCTAATCTGGCCGAGCTGCCAAGGATCCTGGCCGACAGCCTGCCTATCGCCCTGGTGTCCTTCGC
CGTGAGCGCCTCCCTGGCAAGCATCCACGCCGACAAGTACTCCTATACCATCGATTCTAACCAGGAGTTT
CTGGCCCACGGCGCCTCCAATCTGATCTCCTCTCTGTTCAGCTGCTTTCCCAACTCCGCCACCCTGGCCA
CCACAAATCTGCTGGTGGATGCAGGAGGCAAGACCCAGCTGGCAGGACTGTTTTCTTGTACAGTGGTGCT
GAGCGTGCTGCTGTGGCTGGGACCCTTCTTTTACTATCTGCCTAAGGCCGTGCTGGCCTGCATCAACATC
AGCTCCATGCGCCAGGTGTTCTGTCAGATGCAGGAGCTGCCTCAGCTGTGGCACATCTCTCGGGTGGACT
TTCTGCTGCAGGTGCCAGGCCTGTGCATCCTGAGCTACCCAACCCCCCTGTATTTCGGCACAAGAGGCCA
GTTTAGGTGTAATCTGGAGTGGCACCTGGGACTGGGAGAGGGAGAGAAGGAGACCAGCAAGCCTGATGGA
CCAATGGTGGCAGTGGCAGAGCCTGTGAGAGTGGTGGTGCTGGACTTCTCCGGAGTGACATTTGCCGATG
CAGCAGGAGCAAGGGAGGTGGTGCAGGTGCGCGAGCGGCTGGCAAGCAGATGCAGGGACGCAAGGATCAG
GCTGCTGCTGGCACAGTGTAATGCCCTGGTGCAGGGCACCCTGACAAGAGTGGGCCTGCTGGACAGGGTG
ACCCCAGATCAGCTGTTCGTGAGCGTGCAGGATGCAGCAGCATATGCACTGGGATCCCTGCTGAGGGGAT
CTAGCACACGGTCTGGCAGCCAGGAGGCCCTGGGCTGCGGCAAGTAAGACCCAGCTTTCTTGTACAAAGT
TGGCATTATAAGAAAGCATTGCTTATCAATTTGTTGCAACGAACAGGTCACTATCAGTCAAAATAAAATC
ATTATTTGCCATCCAGCTGATATCCCCTATAGTGAGTCGTATTACATGGTCATAGCTGTTTCCTGGCAGC
TCTGGCCCGTGTCTCAAAATCTCTGATGTTACATTGCACAAGATAAAAATATATCATCATGAACAATAAA
ACTGTCTGCTTACATAAACAGTAATACAAGGGGTGTTATGAGCCATATTCAACGGGAAACGTCGAGGCCG
CGATTAAATTCCAACATGGATGCTGATTTATATGGGTATAAATGGGCTCGCGATAATGTCGGGCAATCAG
GTGCGACAATCTATCGCTTGTATGGGAAGCCCGATGCGCCAGAGTTGTTTCTGAAACATGGCAAAGGTAG
CGTTGCCAATGATGTTACAGATGAGATGGTCAGACTAAACTGGCTGACGGAATTTATGCCTCTTCCGACC
ATCAAGCATTTTATCCGTACTCCTGATGATGCATGGTTACTCACCACTGCGATCCCCGGAAAAACAGCAT
TCCAGGTATTAGAAGAATATCCTGATTCAGGTGAAAATATTGTTGATGCGCTGGCAGTGTTCCTGCGCCG
GTTGCATTCGATTCCTGTTTGTAATTGTCCTTTTAACAGCGATCGCGTATTTCGTCTCGCTCAGGCGCAA
TCACGAATGAATAACGGTTTGGTTGATGCGAGTGATTTTGATGACGAGCGTAATGGCTGGCCTGTTGAAC
AAGTCTGGAAAGAAATGCATAAACTTTTGCCATTCTCACCGGATTCAGTCGTCACTCATGGTGATTTCTC
ACTTGATAACCTTATTTTTGACGAGGGGAAATTAATAGGTTGTATTGATGTTGGACGAGTCGGAATCGCA
GACCGATACCAGGATCTTGCCATCCTATGGAACTGCCTCGGTGAGTTTTCTCCTTCATTACAGAAACGGC
TTTTTCAAAAATATGGTATTGATAATCCTGATATGAATAAATTGCAGTTTCATTTGATGCTCGATGAGTT
TTTCTAATCAGAATTGGTTAATTGGTTGTAACACTGGCAGAGCATTACGCTGACTTGACGGGACGGCGCA
AGCTCATGACCAAAATCCCTTAACGTGAGTTACGCGTCGTTCCACTGAGCGTCAGACCCCGTAGAAAAGA
TCAAAGGATCTTCTTGAGATCCTTTTTTTCTGCGCGTAATCTGCTGCTTGCAAACAAAAAAACCACCGCT
ACCAGCGGTGGTTTGTTTGCCGGATCAAGAGCTACCAACTCTTTTTCCGAAGGTAACTGGCTTCAGCAGA
GCGCAGATACCAAATACTGTTCTTCTAGTGTAGCCGTAGTTAGGCCACCACTTCAAGAACTCTGTAGCAC
CGCCTACATACCTCGCTCTGCTAATCCTGTTACCAGTGGCTGCTGCCAGTGGCGATAAGTCGTGTCTTAC
CGGGTTGGACTCAAGACGATAGTTACCGGATAAGGCGCAGCGGTCGGGCTGAACGGGGGGTTCGTGCACA
CAGCCCAGCTTGGAGCGAACGACCTACACCGAACTGAGATACCTACAGCGTGAGCTATGAGAAAGCGCCA
CGCTTCCCGAAGGGAGAAAGGCGGACAGGTATCCGGTAAGCGGCAGGGTCGGAACAGGAGAGCGCACGAG
GGAGCTTCCAGGGGGAAACGCCTGGTATCTTTATAGTCCTGTCGGGTTTCGCCACCTCTGACTTGAGCGT
CGATTTTTGTGATGCTCGTCAGGGGGGCGGAGCCTATGGAAAAACGCCAGCAACGCGGCCTTTTTACGGT
TCCTGGCCTTTTGCTGGCCTTTTGCTCACATGTTCTTTCCTGCGTTATCCCCTGATTCTGTGGATAACCG
TATTACCGCCTTTGAGTGAGCTGATACCGCTCGCCGCAGCCGAACGACCGAGCGCAGCGAGTCAGTGAGC
GAGGAAGCGGAAGAGCGCCCAATACGCAAACCGCCTCTCCCCGCGCGTTGGCCGATTCATTAATGCAGCT
GGCACGACAGGTTTCCCGACTGGAAAGCGGGCAGTGAGCGCAACGCAATTAATACGCGTACCGCTAGCCA
GGAAGAGTTTGTAGAAACGCAAAAAGGCCATCCGTCAGGATGGCCTTCTGCTTAGTTTGATGCCTGGCAG
TTTATGGCGGGCGTCCTGCCCGCCACCCTCCGGGCCGTTGCTTCACAACGTTCAAATCCGCTCCCGGCGG
ATTTGTCCTACTCAGGAGAGCGTTCACCGACAAACAACAGATAAAACGAAAGGCCCAGTCTTCCGACTGA
GCCTTTCGTTTTATTTGATGCCTGGCAGTTCCCTACTCTCGCGTTAACGCTAGCATGGATGTTTTCCCAG
TCACGACGTTGTAAAACGACGGCCAGTCTTAAGCTCGGGCCC
Features (pLannotate 1.2.2; 10 found; start..end, strand, type, name):
      1..100     +  protein_bind   attL1: mutant version of attL; recombination site for the Gateway® LR reaction LR Clonase™
    106..1794    +  CDS            SLC26A10: S2610_HUMAN - Experimental evidence at transcript level: Swiss-Prot protein existence level 2. Chloride/bicarbonate exchanger. From Homo sapiens (Human).
   1799..1898    -  protein_bind   attL2: mutant version of attL; recombination site for the Gateway® LR reaction LR Clonase™
   1916..1934    -  promoter       T7 promoter: promoter for bacteriophage T7 RNA polymerase
   2068..2877    +  CDS            KanR: aminoglycoside phosphotransferase; aph(3')-Ia; confers resistance to kanamycin in bacteria or G418 (Geneticin®) in eukaryotes
   3024..3612    +  rep_origin     ori: high-copy-number ColE1/pMB1/pBR322/pUC origin of replication
   3795..3887    +  CDS            lacI (fragment): lac repressor; lacI; The lac repressor binds to the lac operator to inhibit transcription in E. coli. This inhibition can be relieved by adding lactose or isopropyl-β-D-thiogalactopyranoside (IPTG).
   3942..3969    -  terminator     rrnB T2 terminator: transcription terminator T2 from the E. coli rrnB gene
   4101..4144    +  terminator     rrnB T1 terminator: Escherichia coli rrnB; transcription terminator T1 from the E. coli rrnB gene
   4191..4227    -  CDS            lacZα (fragment): LacZα fragment of β-galactosidase; lacZ fragment
