[The description below was written by a language model from this plasmid's Addgene catalogue record and pLannotate feature annotations shown in this document.]
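Description:
pDONR221-SLC26A10_STOP is a Gateway entry clone built on the pDONR221 backbone and carrying a codon-optimized open reading frame for human SLC26A10, a member of the SLC26 solute carrier family annotated as a chloride/bicarbonate exchanger. The sequenced plasmid is about 4.2 kb, with an insert of roughly 1.7 kb. It is maintained in E. coli through a high-copy ColE1/pUC-type origin and selected with kanamycin via an aminoglycoside phosphotransferase (KanR) gene. Although the catalogue lists the vector type as mammalian expression, the feature table shows no eukaryotic promoter or polyadenylation signal. The plasmid therefore works as a shuttle for the ORF rather than as an expression vector in its own right.

The SLC26A10 coding sequence sits between attL1 and attL2, the recombination sites used in the Gateway LR reaction. This arrangement lets the ORF be transferred directionally and in frame into any attR-containing destination vector that supplies the desired promoter, tags and selection markers. This version keeps a stop codon at the end of the ORF, so it suits expression of the untagged protein or N-terminal fusions, but not C-terminal fusions. The depositor notes that a companion clone lacking the stop codon exists for that purpose. Other backbone elements include rrnB T1 and T2 terminators upstream of the cassette, which insulate the insert from read-through transcription. A T7 promoter lies beyond attL2 and faces back toward the insert, and there are also short residual lacI and lacZα fragments. M13 forward and reverse priming sites are listed for sequencing the insert. The clone belongs to a consortium-generated collection of solute carrier ORFs intended to support systematic study of SLC transporters.
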