Addgene plasmid #161150: pDONR221-SLC26A10_STOP
Purpose: Gateway entry clone with codon-optimized ORF sequence for subcloning into custom expression vectors. Contains a STOP codon at the end of the codon-optimized ORF sequence.
Depositing lab: RESOLUTE Consortium & Giulio Superti-Furga. Depositing organization: CeMM Research Center for Molecular Medicine. Publication: The RESOLUTE consortium: unlocking SLC transporters for drug discovery. Superti-Furga G, Lackner D, Wiedmer T, Ingles-Prieto A, Barbosa B, Girardi E, Goldmann U, Gurtl B, Klavins K, Klimek C, Lindinger S, Lineiro-Retes E, Muller AC, Onstein S, Redinger G, Reil D, Sedlyarov V, Wolf G, Crawford M, Everley R, ... Steppan CM. Nat Rev Drug Discov. 2020 Jul;19(7):429-430. doi: 10.1038/d41573-020-00056-6. PubMed 32265506.
Backbone
  Vector backbone: pDONR221
  Backbone manufacturer: ThermoFisher Scientific
  Backbone size w/o insert (bp): 2550
  Vector type: Mammalian Expression
Growth in bacteria
  Bacterial resistance: Kanamycin, 50 μg/mL
  Growth temperature: 37°C
  Growth strain: NEB Stable
  Copy number: High Copy
Gene/Insert
  Gene/Insert name: SLC26A10
  Species: H. sapiens (human)
  Insert size (bp): 1692
  Entrez Gene: SLC26A10
  Cloning method: Gateway Cloning
  Sequencing primers: 5′ M13-fwd; 3′ M13-rev
Terms and licenses: Academic/Nonprofit Terms; Industry Terms
Depositor comments: This plasmid contains a STOP codon at the end of the codon-optimized ORF. For the version of this plasmid that does not contain a STOP codon, please see Addgene plasmid 131984 For more information on the full Resolute plasmid collection, please see www.addgene.org/depositor-collections/re-solute/. Please provide your feedback on this plasmid to the RESOLUTE consortium by filling out their RESOLUTE repository feedback form: https://forms.office.com/Pages/ResponsePage.aspx?id=0e05yklzmkS7rjFGQL4N7z4feCLQvEJAmVcOCM_u885UN1JJRko0Ukg4TVQwNTZLOUxPQVJWT1NHUCQlQCN0PWcu
How to cite: pDONR221-SLC26A10_STOP was a gift from RESOLUTE Consortium & Giulio Superti-Furga (Addgene plasmid # 161150 ; http://n2t.net/addgene:161150 ; RRID:Addgene_161150)
