>Addgene plasmid #161150 | pDONR221-SLC26A10_STOP | depositor partial sequence | sequence record 312235 | Codon-optimized ORF of SLC26A10
ATGCGCCTGGACCTGGCCTCCCTGATGTCTGCCCCAAAGAGCCTGGGCTCCGCCTTCAAGTCTTGGAGGC
TGGATAAGGCACCAAGCCCACAGCACACCTTCCCATCCACATCTATCCCAGGAATGGCCTTTGCCCTGCT
GGCAAGCGTGCCACCCGTGTTCGGCCTGTACACCTCCTTCTTTCCCGTGCTGATCTATTCTCTGCTGGGA
ACAGGCCGCCACCTGTCCACCGGCACATTTGCCATCCTGTCTCTGATGACCGGAAGCGCCGTGGAGCGGC
TGGTGCCTGAGCCACTGGTGGGCAACCTGTCTGGCATCGAGAAGGAGCAGCTGGACGCACAGAGGGTGGG
AGTGGCAGCAGCCGTGGCCTTTGGCTCCGGCGCCCTGATGCTGGGCATGTTCGTGCTGCAGCTGGGCGTG
CTGTCCACCTTTCTGTCTGAGCCCGTGGTGAAGGCCCTGACATCCGGAGCCGCCCTGCACGTGCTGCTGA
GCCAGCTGCCATCCCTGCTGGGCCTGTCTCTGCCCAGACAGATCGGCTGCTTCTCCCTGTTTAAGACCCT
GGCCTCTCTGCTGACAGCCCTGCCAAGGAGCTCCCCTGCAGAGCTGACCATCTCTGCCCTGAGCCTGGCC
CTGCTGGTGCCTGTGAAGGAGCTGAACGTGCGGTTCAGAGACAGGCTGCCCACACCTATCCCAGGAGAGG
TGGTGCTGGTGCTGCTGGCAAGCGTGCTGTGCTTCACCTCTAGCGTGGATACAAGATACCAGGTGCAGAT
CGTGGGACTGCTGCCAGGAGGATTTCCACAGCCTCTGCTGCCTAATCTGGCCGAGCTGCCAAGGATCCTG
GCCGACAGCCTGCCTATCGCCCTGGTGTCCTTCGCCGTGAGCGCCTCCCTGGCAAGCATCCACGCCGACA
AGTACTCCTATACCATCGATTCTAACCAGGAGTTTCTGGCCCACGGCGCCTCCAATCTGATCTCCTCTCT
GTTCAGCTGCTTTCCCAACTCCGCCACCCTGGCCACCACAAATCTGCTGGTGGATGCAGGAGGCAAGACC
CAGCTGGCAGGACTGTTTTCTTGTACAGTGGTGCTGAGCGTGCTGCTGTGGCTGGGACCCTTCTTTTACT
ATCTGCCTAAGGCCGTGCTGGCCTGCATCAACATCAGCTCCATGCGCCAGGTGTTCTGTCAGATGCAGGA
GCTGCCTCAGCTGTGGCACATCTCTCGGGTGGACTTTCTGCTGCAGGTGCCAGGCCTGTGCATCCTGAGC
TACCCAACCCCCCTGTATTTCGGCACAAGAGGCCAGTTTAGGTGTAATCTGGAGTGGCACCTGGGACTGG
GAGAGGGAGAGAAGGAGACCAGCAAGCCTGATGGACCAATGGTGGCAGTGGCAGAGCCTGTGAGAGTGGT
GGTGCTGGACTTCTCCGGAGTGACATTTGCCGATGCAGCAGGAGCAAGGGAGGTGGTGCAGGTGCGCGAG
CGGCTGGCAAGCAGATGCAGGGACGCAAGGATCAGGCTGCTGCTGGCACAGTGTAATGCCCTGGTGCAGG
GCACCCTGACAAGAGTGGGCCTGCTGGACAGGGTGACCCCAGATCAGCTGTTCGTGAGCGTGCAGGATGC
AGCAGCATATGCACTGGGATCCCTGCTGAGGGGATCTAGCACACGGTCTGGCAGCCAGGAGGCCCTGGGC
TGCGGCAAGTAA
